>Addgene plasmid #23666 | pDONR223-IPMK | depositor partial sequence | sequence record 11205 | Author sequence
ATGGCAACAGAGCCACCATCCCCCCTCCGGGTCGAGGCGCCGGGCCCCCCAGAAATGCGGACCTCACCGG
CGATCGAGTCCACCCCTGAGGGCACCCCGCAGCCGGCGGGCGGCAGACTCCGCTTCCTCAACGGCTGCGT
GCCCCTCTCGCATCAGGTGGCCGGGCACATGTACGGGAAGGACAAAGTGGGTATACTGCAACATCCAGAT
GGCACAGTTTTGAAACAGTTACAACCACCTCCAAGGGGCCCAAGAGAGCTGGAATTCTATAATATGGTTT
ATGCTGCTGACTGTTTTGATGGTGTTCTTCTAGAGCTACGAAAATATTTGCCAAAATATTATGGCATCTG
GTCACCTCCCACTGCACCAAACGATTTATACCTAAAACTGGAAGATGTGACCCATAAATTTAATAAGCCC
TGTATAATGGATGTAAAGATAGGGCAAAAAAGCTATGATCCTTTTGCCTCATCTGAGAAGATTCAGCAAC
AGGTCAGCAAGTACCCATTAATGGAAGAGATTGGGTTCTTGGTGCTTGGCATGAGGGTTTATCATGTTCA
TTCCGATAGCTATGAGACAGAAAACCAGCATTACGGAAGAAGCTTAACAAAAGAAACTATAAAGGATGGA
GTCTCCAGATTTTTTCATAATGGGTACTGCTTAAGAAAAGATGCTGTTGCTGCCAGTATTCAGAAGATTG
AGAAAATTCTGCAGTGGTTTGAAAACCAGAAGCAGCTTAATTTTTACGCAAGTTCATTACTCTTTGTTTA
TGAAGGTTCATCTCAGCCAACCACTACAAAATTGAATGACAGAACTTTGGCAGAAAAGTTTTTGTCCAAA
GGACAACTGTCAGACACAGAAGTACTAGAGTACAATAATAACTTTCATGTGTTAAGTTCCACAGCTAATG
GAAAAATAGAGTCTTCAGTGGGCAAAAGCTTGTCCAAGATGTATGCGCGTCACAGGAAAATATATACAAA
AAAGCATCACAGTCAGACTTCATTGAAAGTTGAAAATCTGGAGCAAGACAATGGGTGGAAAAGCATGTCA
CAGGAACATTTAAATGGAAATGTACTTTCCCAACTGGAAAAAGTTTTCTACCATCTTCCCACTGGTTGCC
AAGAGATTGCTGAAGTAGAAGTGCGAATGATAGATTTTGCTCATGTGTTCCCTAGCAACACAATAGATGA
GGGATATGTTTATGGGCTAAAGCATTTAATTTCTGTACTTCGAAGTATTTTAGACAATTGA
