>Addgene plasmid #23666 | pDONR223-IPMK | addgene partial sequence | sequence record 29543 | 23666 with M13pUC-fwd
TCGGGCCCAATAATGATTTTATTTTGACTGATAGTGACCTGTTCGTTGCAACAAATTGATGAGCAATGCT
TTTTTATAATGCCAACTTTGTACAAAAAAGTTGGCATGGCAACAGAGCCACCATCCCCCCTCCGGGTCGA
GGCGCCGGGCCCCCCAGAAATGCGGACCTCACCGGCGATCGAGTCCACCCCTGAGGGCACCCCGCAGCCG
GCGGGCGGCAGACTCCGCTTCCTCAACGGCTGCGTGCCCCTCTCGCATCAGGTGGCCGGGCACATGTACG
GGAAGGACAAAGTGGGTATACTGCAACATCCAGATGGCACAGTTTTGAAACAGTTACAACCACCTCCAAG
GGGCCCAAGAGAGCTGGAATTCTATAATATGGTTTATGCTGCTGACTGTTTTGATGGTGTTCTTCTAGAG
CTACGAAAATATTTGCCAAAATATTATGGCATCTGGTCACCTCCCACTGCACCAAACGATTTATACCTAA
AACTGGAAGATGTGACCCATAAATTTAATAAGCCCTGTATAATGGATGTAAAGATAGGGCAAAAAAGCTA
TGATCCTTTTGCCTCATCTGAGAAGATTCAGCAACAGGTCAGCAAGTACCCATTAATGGAAGAGATTGGG
TTCTTGGTGCTTGGCATGAGGGTTTAT
