[The description below was written by a language model from this plasmid's Addgene catalogue record.]
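Description:
pDONR223-IPMK is a Gateway entry-type clone built on the Invitrogen pDONR223 donor backbone (about 5 kb without insert). It carries the human open reading frame for IPMK, inositol polyphosphate multikinase, as an insert of roughly 1.25 kb. The plasmid is maintained at high copy in standard E. coli cloning strains such as DH5alpha and is selected with spectinomycin. The ORF was introduced by Gateway recombination, so it should sit between recombination (att) sites that allow transfer into compatible destination vectors. No feature table is provided, however, so the exact site configuration and the origin of replication are not documented in the record. M13 forward and reverse primer sites flank the insert for sequence verification.

The ORF has no stop codon. This closed-to-open design lets the coding sequence be recombined in frame into a destination vector that supplies a C-terminal epitope tag and the terminating stop codon. The record lists no promoter for expression in mammalian cells, and the depositor explicitly warns against using this plasmid directly for transfection. It is a shuttle and archival clone rather than an expression construct. The depositors point to a companion set of four custom lentiviral destination vectors, the pLX301–pLX304 series, as the intended route for expressing these ORFs in mammalian cells.

The clone belongs to a kit of ORFs, and the associated publication concerns resistance to RAF inhibition through reactivation of the MAP kinase pathway. The record does not state a specific role for IPMK in that work.
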