Addgene plasmid #23666: pDONR223-IPMK
Depositing lab: William Hahn & David Root. Depositing organization: Dana-Farber Cancer Institute. Publication: COT drives resistance to RAF inhibition through MAP kinase pathway reactivation. Johannessen CM, Boehm JS, Kim SY, Thomas SR, Wardwell L, Johnson LA, Emery CM, Stransky N, Cogdill AP, Barretina J, Caponigro G, Hieronymus H, Murray RR, Salehi-Ashtiani K, Hill DE, Vidal M, Zhao JJ, Yang X, Alkan O, Kim S, Harris JL, Wilson CJ, Myer VE, Finan PM, Root DE, Roberts TM, Golub T, Flaherty KT, Dummer R, Weber BL, Sellers WR, Schlegel R, Wargo JA, Hahn WC, Garraway LA. Nature. 2010 Dec 16;468(7326):968-72. doi: 10.1038/nature09627 PubMed 21107320.
Backbone
  Vector backbone: pDONR223
  Backbone manufacturer: Invitrogen
  Backbone size w/o insert (bp): 5005
  Vector type: Gateway Donor vector
Growth in bacteria
  Bacterial resistance: Spectinomycin, 50 μg/mL
  Growth temperature: 37°C
  Growth strain: DH5alpha
  Copy number: High Copy
Gene/Insert
  Gene/Insert name: IPMK (alt name: inositol polyphosphate multikinase)
  Species: H. sapiens (human)
  Insert size (bp): 1251
  Entrez Gene: IPMK
  Cloning method: Gateway Cloning
  Sequencing primers: 5′ M13pUC-fwd; 3′ M13rev
Terms and licenses: Academic/Nonprofit Terms; Industry Terms: Not Available to Industry
Depositor comments: The ORF has no Stop codon. This design enables easy recombination into a destination vector to add an epitope tag of choice and Stop codon to the ORF. Do NOT use this plasmid directly for transfections. A set of 4 custom lentiviral vectors is available ( pLX301 (http://www.addgene.org/25895/) , pLX302 (http://www.addgene.org/25896/) , pLX303 (http://www.addgene.org/25897/) , pLX304 (http://www.addgene.org/25890/) ) to be used to express these ORFs in mammalian cells. These plasmids are not included in the kit and must be ordered separately.
How to cite: pDONR223-IPMK was a gift from William Hahn & David Root (Addgene plasmid # 23666 ; http://n2t.net/addgene:23666 ; RRID:Addgene_23666)
